>Addgene plasmid #185133 | KBB486 | addgene full sequence | sequence record 367187 | Addgene NGS Result
CCAATACGCAAACCGCCTCTCCCCGCGCGTTGGCCGATTCATTAATGCAGGATCCGGGATCGAAGAAATG
ATGGTAAATGAAATAGGAAATCAAGGAGCATGAAGGCAAAAGACAAATATAAGGGTCGAACGAAAAATAA
AGTGAAAAGTGTTGATATGATGTATTTGGCTTTGCGGCGCCGAAAAAACGAGTTTACGCAATTGCACAAT
CATGCTGACTCTGTGGCGGACCCGCGCTCTTGCCGGCCCGGCGATAACGCTGGGCGTGAGGCTGTGCCCG
GCGGAGTTTTTTGCGCCTGCATTTTCCAAGGTTTACCCTGCGCTAAGGGGCGAGATTGGAGAAGCAATAA
GAATGCCGGTTGGGGTTGCGATGATGACGACCACGACAACTGGTGTCATTATTTAAGTTGCCGAAAGAAC
CTGAGTGCATTTGCAACATGAGTATACTAGAAGAATGAGCCAAGACTTGCGAGACGCGAGTTTGCCGGTG
GTGCGAACAATAGAGCGACCATGACCTTGAAGGTGAGACGCGCATAACCGCTAGAGTACTTTGAAGAGGA
AACAGCAATAGGGTTGCTACCAGTATAAATAGACAGGTACATACAACACTGGAAATGGTTGTCTGTTTGA
GTACGCTTTCAATTCATTTGGGTGTGCACTTTATTATGTTACAATATGGAAGGGAACTTTACACTTCTCC
TATGCACATATATTAATTAAAGTCCAATGCTAGTAGAGAAGGGGGGTAACACCCCTCCGCGCTCTTTTCC
GATTTTTTTCTAAACCGTGGAATATTTCGGATATCCTTTTGTTGTTTCCGGGTGTACAATATGGACTTCC
TCTTTTCTGGCAACCAAACCCATACATCGGGATTCCTATAATACCTTCGTTGGTCTCCCTAACATGTAGG
TGGCGGAGGGGAGATATACAATAGAACAGATACCAGACAAGACATAATGGGCTAAACAAGACTACACCAA
TTACACTGCCTCATTGATGGTGGTACATAACGAACTAATACTGTAGCCCTAGACTTGATAGCCATCATCA
TATCGAAGTTTCACTACCCTTTTTCCATTTGCCATCTATTGAAGTAATAATAGGCGCATGCAACTTCTTT
TCTTTTTTTTTCTTTTCTCTCTCCCCCGTTGTTGTCTCACCATATCCGCAATGACAAAAAAATGATGGAA
GACACTAAAGGAAAAAATTAACGACAAAGACAGCACCAACAGATGTCGTTGTTCCAGAGCTGATGAGGGG
TATCTCGAAGCACACGAAACTTTTTCCTTCCTTCATTCACGCACACTACTCTCTAATGAGCAACGGTATA
CGGCCTTCCTTCCAGTTACTTGAATTTGAAATAAAAAAAAGTTTGCTGTCTTGCTATCAAGTATAAATAG
ACCTGCAATTATTAATCTTTTGTTTCCTCGTCATTGTTCTCGTTCCCTTTCTTCCTTGTTTCTTTTTCTG
CACAATATTTCAAGCTATACCAAGCATACAATCAACTCCAAGCTTGAAGCAAGCCTCCTGAAAGATGAAG
CTACTGTCTTCTATCGAACAAGCATGCGATATTTGCCGACTTAAAAAGCTCAAGTGCTCCAAAGAAAAAC
CGAAGTGCGCCAAGTGTCTGAAGAACAACTGGGAGTGTCGCTACTCTCCCAAAACCAAAAGGTCTCCGCT
GACTAGGGCACATCTGACAGAAGTGGAATCAAGGCTAGAAAGACTGGAACAGCTATTTCTACTGATTTTT
CCTCGAGAAGACCTTGACATGATTTTGAAAATGGATTCTTTACAGGATATAAAAGCATTGTTAACAGGAT
TATTTGTACAAGATAATGTGAATAAAGATGCCGTCACAGATAGATTGGCTTCAGTGGAGACTGATATGCC
TCTAACATTGAGACAGCATAGAATAAGTGCGACATCATCATCGGAAGAGAGTAGTAACAAAGGTCAAAGA
CAGTTGACTGTATCGAACTATCTATTCGATGATGAAGATACCCCACCAAACCCAAAAAAAGAGATCGAAT
TCCAGCTGACCACCATGGAAGGAATTTTGGATTTTTCTAACGACTTAGATATCGCTCTATTAGATCAGGT
GGTATCTACATTCTATCAAGGTTCAGGTGTTCAGCAAAAGCAAGCCCAAGAGATTTTGACTAAATTTCAA
GATAATCCAGACGCTTGGCAAAAAGCTGACCAAATTCTTCAATTCTCAACTAACCCTCAATCAAAATTTA
TTGCCCTTTCCATCCTTGATAAATTAATTACTAGAAAATGGAAATTGTTGCCGAATGATCATAGAATTGG
AATTAGGAACTTCGTTGTTGGTATGATTATCTCCATGTGCCAAGACGATGAAGTATTTAAAACACAAAAG
AACCTGATCAATAAGTCGGACTTGACTTTGGTCCAAATTTTAAAGCAGGAATGGCCTCAGAATTGGCCTG
AATTTATCCCAGAACTAATCGGCAGTTCAAGTTCCTCTGTTAATGTTTGTGAAAATAACATGATCGTTTT
GAAACTGCTATCCGAAGAAGTCTTCGATTTCTCTGCGGAACAAATGACACAAGCTAAAGCTTTACATTTG
AAAAATTCCATGTCAAAAGAATTTGAACAGATTTTTAAATTATGTTTTCAAGTTTTGGAACAAGGTTCTT
CAAGCTCTCTAATAGTGGCAACCTTAGAATCTTTACTGAGATATTTACATTGGATTCCTTATCGTTATAT
TTATGAAACCAATATTTTGGAATTATTAAGCACCAAATTCATGACATCGCCTGATACAAGAGCCATCACA
TTGAAATGTTTGACTGAGGTTTCAAATCTAAAAATTCCACAAGATAATGATTTGATAAAAAGACAAACTG
TACTTTTTTTCCAAAATACTCTACAACAAATTGCCACAAGTGTGATGCCCGTGACTGCCGATCTGAAAGC
CACTTATGCAAATGCTAACGGTAATGATCAATCTTTCTTACAAGATTTAGCAATGTTTCTAACTACATAT
CTCGCTCGTAATAGGGCCCTTCTAGAGAGTGATGAATCGTTAAGAGAGTTGTTGTTGAATGCGCACCAAT
ACTTAATTCAATTATCCAAAATCGAAGAAAGAGAACTATTTAAGACGACATTGGATTACTGGCATAATTT
AGTAGCAGATTTGTTTTATGAGGTTCAGCGTTTGCCTGCTACCGAAATGAGCCCATTGATACAGTTATCA
GTCGGTTCACAAGCTATCTCAACTGGATCTGGCGCCCTAAATCCGGAATATATGAAAAGATTTCCATTAA
AAAAACATATTTACGAAGAAATTTGTTCACAGTTGAGATTGGTCATTATTGAAAATATGGTTAGACCAGA
AGAAGTCCTTGTGGTTGAAAATGATGAAGGAGAAATTGTTAGAGAGTTCGTTAAAGAATCAGACACTATC
CAATTATACAAATCAGAAAGAGAGGTTCTTGTATATTTGACCCATTTGAATGTTATCGATACAGAAGAAA
TCATGATCAGTAAATTGGCAAGGCAAATCGATGGTTCCGAATGGTCATGGCATAATATCAACACTTTATC
TTGGGCTATTGGTTCCATATCTGGTACAATGAGCGAAGATACTGAAAAAAGGTTTGTAGTTACTGTTATT
AAAGATTTACTAGATTTAACGGTCAAGAAAAGGGGTAAAGATAATAAAGCTGTTGTTGCATCGGATATTA
TGTACGTCGTGGGCCAATATCCTAGATTTTTGAAGGCTCACTGGAATTTTCTAAGAACAGTTATTTTGAA
ACTTTTTGAATTTATGCATGAAACTCATGAGGGTGTTCAGGATATGGCATGTGACACATTCATTAAGATT
GTTCAAAAATGTAAATATCATTTTGTTATTCAACAACCCCGTGAGTCTGAGCCTTTCATCCAAACAATAA
TTAGGGATATTCAAAAGACAACTGCTGACCTACAGCCGCAACAGGTCCATACATTTTACAAGGCTTGTGG
TATTATTATTTCTGAAGAAAGAAGCGTAGCGGAGAGAAATAGATTATTAAGTGATTTGATGCAACTGCCA
AATATGGCTTGGGACACTATAGTGGAACAATCCACTGCTAACCCAACATTGTTGTTAGATTCTGAAACTG
TCAAAATTATTGCGAATATTATAAAAACCAATGTAGCTGTCTGCACCTCAATGGGAGCAGATTTCTATCC
ACAGTTGGGTCACATCTATTACAATATGCTTCAGCTATACAGAGCTGTTTCTTCGATGATTTCTGCTCAA
GTTGCCGCAGAAGGTCTAATTGCTACGAAGACACCAAAGGTTCGTGGTTTGAGAACCATCAAAAAAGAGA
TTCTGAAGCTTGTTGAGACCTATATATCCAAGGCGAGAAATTTGGATGATGTCGTTAAAGTGTTAGTTGA
GCCATTATTGAACGCTGTACTTGAAGACTATATGAACAACGTTCCTGATGCAAGGGACGCCGAAGTGCTA
AATTGTATGACAACAGTAGTAGAAAAGGTTGGTCATATGATCCCACAAGGTGTTATTTTAATTTTACAGA
GTGTATTTGAATGCACTTTGGACATGATTAACAAAGACTTCACAGAATATCCAGAGCATCGTGTAGAATT
TTACAAGTTATTGAAGGTCATCAATGAGAAATCATTTGCTGCATTTTTGGAACTACCTCCGGCTGCCTTT
AAATTGTTTGTTGACGCTATTTGTTGGGCGTTCAAACATAACAATAGAGATGTCGAAGTTAATGGTCTAC
AGATTGCATTAGACCTAGTGAAAAACATTGAAAGAATGGGAAATGTCCCATTTGCAAATGAGTTCCACAA
GAATTATTTTTTCATTTTTGTCAGTGAAACGTTTTTTGTTTTAACCGATTCCGACCACAAATCCGGTTTT
TCTAAGCAAGCTTTGTTACTAATGAAGTTGATTTCTTTGGTTTATGATAACAAGATTTCGGTACCATTAT
ATCAAGAAGCTGAGGTACCACAAGGAACTTCAAATCAAGTCTACTTAAGCCAATATTTGGCTAATATGTT
AAGTAATGCATTCCCCCATTTAACATCCGAACAAATCGCAAGTTTTCTCTCTGCATTAACTAAACAATAC
AAAGACTTAGTGGTCTTCAAAGGCACTTTGAGGGACTTTTTGGTGCAAATCAAAGAAGTCGGAGGTGATC
CAACAGATTATTTGTTTGCTGAAGATAAAGAGAATGCATTAATGGAACAGAATAGACTAGAGAGGGAAAA
AGCTGCCAAGATTGGTGGGTTATTAAAACCTTCCGAACTTGATGATTACATGGCAATTCCCGGGGATCCG
TCGACCTGCAGAGATCTATGAATCGTAGATACTGAAAAACCCCGCAAGTTCACTTCAACTGTGCATCGTG
CACCATCTCAATTTCTTTCATTTATACATCGTTTTGCCTTCTTTTATGTAACTATACTCCTCTAAGTTTC
AATCTTGGCCATGTAACCTCTGATCTATAGAATTTTTTAAATGACTAGAATTAATGCCCATCTTTTTTTT
GGACCTAAATTCTTCATGAAAATATATTACGAGGGCTTATTCAGAAGCTTTGGACTTCTTCGCCAGAGGT
TTGGTCAAGTCTCCAATCAAGGTTGTCGGCTTGTCTACCTTGCCAGAAATTTACGAAAAGATGGAAAAGG
GTCAAATCGTTGGTAGATACGTTGTTGACACTTCTAAATAAGCGAATTTCTTATGATTTATGATTTTTAT
TATTAAATAAGTTATAAAAAAAATAAGTGTATACAAATTTTAAAGTGACTCTTAGGTTTTAAAACGAAAA
TTCTTATTCTTGAGTAACTCTTTCCTGTAGGTCAGGTTGCTTTCTCAGGTATAGCATGAGGTCGCTCTTA
TTGACCACACCTCTACCGGCATGCCGAGCAAATGCCTGCAAATCGCTCCCCATTTCACCCAATTGTAGAT
ATGCTAACTCCAGCAATGAGTTGATGAATCTCGGTGTGTATTTTATGTCCTCAGAGGACAACACCTGTTG
TAATCGTTCTTCCACACGGATCCTGGCGTAATAGCGAAGAGGCCCGCACCGATCGCCCTTCCCAACAGTT
GCGCAGCCTGAATGGCGAATGGCGCCTGATGCGGTATTTTCTCCTTACGCATCTGTGCGGTATTTCACAC
CGCATAATCGCTGGGCCATTCTCATGAAGAATATCTTGAATTTATTGTCATATTACTAGTTGGTGTGGAA
GTCCTAATATCGGTGATCAATATAGTGGTTGACATGCTGGCTAGTCAACATTGAGCCTTTTGATCATGCA
AATATATTACGGTATTTTACAATCAAATATCAAACTTAACTATTGACTTTATAACTTATTTAGGTGGTAA
CATTCTTATAAAAAAGAAAAAAATTACTGCAAAACAGTACTAGCTTTTAACTTGTATCCTAGGTTATCTA
TGCTGTCTCACCATAGAGAATATTACCTATTTCAGAATGTATGTCCATGATTCGCCGGGTAAATACATAT
AATACACAAATCTGGCTTAATAAAGTCTATAATATATCTCATAAAGAAGTGCTAAATTGGCTAGTGCTAT
ATATTTTTAAGAAAATTTCTTTTGACTAAGTCCATATCGACTTTGTAAAAGTTCACATTAGCATACATAT
ATTACACGAGCCAGAAATAGTAACTTTTGCCTAAATCACAAATTGCAAAATTTAATTGCTTGCAAAAGGT
CACATGCTTATAATCAACTTTTTTAAAAATTTAAAATACTTTTTTATTTTTTATTTTTAAACATAAATGA
AATAATTTATTTATTGTTTATGATTACCGAAACATAAAACCTGCTCAAGAAAAAGAAACTGTTTTGTCCT
TGGAAAAAAAGCACTACCTAGGAGCGGCCAAAATGCCGAGGCTTTCATAGCTTAAACTCTTTACAGAAAA
TAGGCATTATAGATCAGTTCGAGTTTTCTTATTCTTCCTTCCGGTTTTATCGTCACAGTTTTACAGTAAA
TAAGTATCACCTCTTAGAGTTCGATGATAAGCTGTCAAACATGAGAATTAATTCCACATGTTAAAATAGT
GAAGGAGCATGTTCGGCACACAGTGGACCGAACGTGGGGTAAGTGCACTAGGGTCCGGTTAAACGGATCT
CGCATTGATGAGGCAACGCTAATTATCAACATATAGATTGTTATCTATCTGCATGAACACGAAATCTTTA
CTTGACGACTTGAGGCTGATGGTGTTTATGCAAAGAAACCACTGTGTTTAATATGTGTCACTGTTTGATA
TTACTGTCAGCGTAGAAGATAATAGTAAAAGCGGTTAATAAGTGTATTTGAGATAAGTGTGATAAAGTTT
TTACAGCGAAAAGACGATAAATACAAGAAAATGATTACGAGGATACGGAGAGAGGTATGTACATGTGTAT
TTATATACTAAGCTGCCGGCGGTTGTTTGCAAGACCGAGAAAAGGCTAGCAAGAATCGGGTCATTGTAGC
GTATGCGCCTGTGAACATTCTCTTCAACAAGTTTGATTCCATTGCGGTGAAATGGTAAAAGTCAACCCCC
TGCGATGTATATTTTCCTGTACAATCAATCAAAAAGCCAAATGATTTAGCATTATCTTTACATCTTGTTA
TTTTACAGATTTTATGTTTAGATCTTTTATGCTTGCTTTTCAAAAGGCTTGCAGGCAAGTGCACAAACAA
TACTTAAATAAATACTACTCAGTAATAACCTATTTCTTAGCATTTTTGACGAAATTTGCTATTTTGTTAG
AGTCTTTTACACCATTTGTCTCCACACCTCCGCTTACATCAACACCAATAACGCCATTTAATCTAAGCGC
ATCACCAACATTTTCTGGCGTCAGTCCACCAGCTAACATAAAATGTAAGCTCTCGGGGCTCTCTTGCCTT
CCAACCCAGTCAGAAATCGAGTTCCAATCCAAAAGTTCACCTGTCCCACCTGCTTCTGAATCAAACAAGG
GAATAAACGAATGAGGTTTCTGTGAAGCTGCACTGAGTAGTATGTTGCAGTCTTTTGGAAATACGAGTCT
TTTAATAACTGGCAAACCGAGGAACTCTTGGTATTCTTGCCACGACTCATCTCCATGCAGTTGGACGATA
TCAATGCCGTAATCATTGACCAGAGCCAAAACATCCTCCTTAGGTTGATTACGAAACACGCCAACCAAGT
ATTTCGGAGTGCCTGAACTATTTTTATATGCTTTTACAAGACTTGAAATTTTCCTTGCAATAACCGGGTC
AATTGTTCTCTTTCTATTGGGCACACATATAATACCCAGCAAGTCAGCATCGGAATCTAGTGCACATTCT
GCGGCCTCTGTGCTCTGCAAGCCGCAAACTTTCACCAATGGACCAGAACTACCTGTGAAATTAATAACAG
ACATACTCCAAGCTGCCTTTGTGTGCTTAATCACGTATACTCACGTGCTCAATAGTCACCAATGCCCTCC
CTCTTGGCCCTCTCCTTTTCTTTTTTCGACCGAATTAATTCTTGAAGACGAAAGGGCCTCGTGATACGCC
TATTTTTATAGGTTAATGTCATGATAATAATGGTTTCTTAGACGTCAGGTGGCACTTTTCGGGGAAATGT
GCGCGGAACCCCTATTTGTTTATTTTTCTAAATACATTCAAATATGTATCCGCTCATGAGACAATAACCC
TGATAAATGCTTCAATAATATTGAAAAAGGAAGAGTATGAGTATTCAACATTTCCGTGTCGCCCTTATTC
CCTTTTTTGCGGCATTTTGCCTTCCTGTTTTTGCTCACCCAGAAACGCTGGTGAAAGTAAAAGATGCTGA
AGATCAGTTGGGTGCACGAGTGGGTTACATCGAACTGGATCTCAACAGCGGTAAGATCCTTGAGAGTTTT
CGCCCCGAAGAACGTTTTCCAATGATGAGCACTTTTAAAGTTCTGCTATGTGGCGCGGTATTATCCCGTA
TTGACGCCGGGCAAGAGCAACTCGGTCGCCGCATACACTATTCTCAGAATGACTTGGTTGAGTACTCACC
AGTCACAGAAAAGCATCTTACGGATGGCATGACAGTAAGAGAATTATGCAGTGCTGCCATAACCATGAGT
GATAACACTGCGGCCAACTTACTTCTGACAACGATCGGAGGACCGAAGGAGCTAACCGCTTTTTTGCACA
ACATGGGGGATCATGTAACTCGCCTTGATCGTTGGGAACCGGAGCTGAATGAAGCCATACCAAACGACGA
GCGTGACACCACGATGCCTGTAGCAATGGCAACAACGTTGCGCAAACTATTAACTGGCGAACTACTTACT
CTAGCTTCCCGGCAACAATTAATAGACTGGATGGAGGCGGATAAAGTTGCAGGACCACTTCTGCGCTCGG
CCCTTCCGGCTGGCTGGTTTATTGCTGATAAATCTGGAGCCGGTGAGCGTGGGTCTCGCGGTATCATTGC
AGCACTGGGGCCAGATGGTAAGCCCTCCCGTATCGTAGTTATCTACACGACGGGGAGTCAGGCAACTATG
GATGAACGAAATAGACAGATCGCTGAGATAGGTGCCTCACTGATTAAGCATTGGTAACTGTCAGACCAAG
TTTACTCATATATACTTTAGATTGATTTAAAACTTCATTTTTAATTTAAAAGGATCTAGGTGAAGATCCT
TTTTGATAATCTCATGACCAAAATCCCTTAACGTGAGTTTTCGTTCCACTGAGCGTCAGACCCCGTAGAA
AAGATCAAAGGATCTTCTTGAGATCCTTTTTTTCTGCGCGTAATCTGCTGCTTGCAAACAAAAAAACCAC
CGCTACCAGCGGTGGTTTGTTTGCCGGATCAAGAGCTACCAACTCTTTTTCCGAAGGTAACTGGCTTCAG
CAGAGCGCAGATACCAAATACTGTTCTTCTAGTGTAGCCGTAGTTAGGCCACCACTTCAAGAACTCTGTA
GCACCGCCTACATACCTCGCTCTGCTAATCCTGTTACCAGTGGCTGCTGCCAGTGGCGATAAGTCGTGTC
TTACCGGGTTGGACTCAAGACGATAGTTACCGGATAAGGCGCAGCGGTCGGGCTGAACGGGGGGTTCGTG
CACACAGCCCAGCTTGGAGCGAACGACCTACACCGAACTGAGATACCTACAGCGTGAGCTATGAGAAAGC
GCCACGCTTCCCGAAGGGAGAAAGGCGGACAGGTATCCGGTAAGCGGCAGGGTCGGAACAGGAGAGCGCA
CGAGGGAGCTTCCAGGGGGAAACGCCTGGTATCTTTATAGTCCTGTCGGGTTTCGCCACCTCTGACTTGA
GCGTCGATTTTTGTGATGCTCGTCAGGGGGGCGGAGCCTATGGAAAAACGCCAGCAACGCGGCCTTTTTA
CGGTTCCTGGCCTTTTGCTGGCCTTTTGCTCACATGTTCTTTCCTGCGTTATCCCCTGATTCTGTGGATA
ACCGTATTACCGCCTTTGAGTGAGCTGATACCGCTCGCCGCAGCCGAACGACCGAGCGCAGCGAGTCAGT
GAGCGAGGAAGCGGAAGAGCGC
Features (pLannotate 1.2.2; 16 found; start..end, strand, type, name):
    100..438     +  CDS            YO085_YEAST: Protein predicted: Swiss-Prot protein existence level 4. From Saccharomyces cerevisiae (strain ATCC 204508 / S288c) (Baker's yeast).
    803..1507    +  promoter       ADH1 promoter: S. cerevisiae ADH1; promoter for alcohol dehydrogenase 1
   1535..1975    +  CDS            GAL4 DNA binding domain: DNA binding domain of the GAL4 transcriptional activator; Saccharomyces cerevisiae GAL4 (truncated)
   1976..2023    +  CDS            GAL4 activation domain (fragment): activation domain of the GAL4 transcriptional activator; Saccharomyces cerevisiae GAL4 (truncated)
   2045..5296    +  CDS            CRM1: XPO1_YEAST - Also known as KAP124, XPO1. Experimental evidence at protein level: Swiss-Prot protein existence level 1. Receptor for the leucine-rich nuclear export signal (NES). From Saccharomyces cerevisiae (strain ATCC 204508 / S288c) (Baker's yeast).
   5574..5708    +  CDS            ADH1 (fragment): ADH1_YEAST - Also known as ADC1. Experimental evidence at protein level: Swiss-Prot protein existence level 1. This isozyme preferentially catalyzes the conversion of primary unbranched alcohols to their corresponding aldehydes. Also shows activity toward secondary alcohols. From Saccharomyces cerevisiae (strain ATCC 204508 / S288c) (Baker's yeast).
   5712..5899    +  terminator     ADH1 terminator: S. cerevisiae ADH1; transcription terminator for the S. cerevisiae alcohol dehydrogenase 1 (ADH1) gene
   6043..6109    +  CDS            lacZα (fragment): LacZα fragment of β-galactosidase; lacZ fragment
   6115..6166    -  misc_feature   bom (fragment): basis of mobility region from pBR322
   6171..6281    +  CDS            RMD1 (fragment): RMD1_YEAST - Experimental evidence at protein level: Swiss-Prot protein existence level 1. Required for sporulation where it is believed to have a role in meiotic nuclear division. From Saccharomyces cerevisiae (strain ATCC 204508 / S288c) (Baker's yeast).
   6729..7891    -  misc_feature   CEN/ARS: S. cerevisiae CEN4 centromere fused to the autonomously replicating sequence ARS1/ARS416
   8405..8506    -  promoter       TRP1 promoter: S. cerevisiae TRP1
   8612..8716    +  promoter       AmpR promoter: bla
   8717..9577    +  CDS            AmpR: β-lactamase; bla; confers resistance to ampicillin, carbenicillin, and related antibiotics
   9748..10336   +  rep_origin     ori: high-copy-number ColE1/pMB1/pBR322/pUC origin of replication
  10519..50      +  CDS            lacI (fragment) (across the origin): lac repressor; lacI; The lac repressor binds to the lac operator to inhibit transcription in E. coli. This inhibition can be relieved by adding lactose or isopropyl-β-D-thiogalactopyranoside (IPTG).
