[The description below was written by a language model from this plasmid's Addgene catalogue record and pLannotate feature annotations shown in this document.]
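Description:
KBB486 is a yeast two-hybrid "bait" plasmid built on the pOBD2 backbone, carrying full-length CRM1 from Saccharomyces cerevisiae fused to the GAL4 DNA-binding domain. It is an E. coli–yeast shuttle vector of about 10.5 kb. In bacteria it replicates from a high-copy ColE1/pUC-type origin and is selected with ampicillin through the bla gene. In yeast it is maintained as a low-copy, stably segregating episome through a CEN4/ARS1 element, with selection by the TRP1 auxotrophic marker. The feature table annotates only the TRP1 promoter rather than the TRP1 coding sequence, but the catalogue entry lists TRP1 as the marker.

The expression cassette is driven by the constitutive yeast ADH1 promoter and closed by the ADH1 terminator, with a small fragment of ADH1 coding sequence left upstream of the terminator. Downstream of the promoter lies the GAL4 DNA-binding domain, then a short stretch annotated as a GAL4 activation-domain fragment, which is probably linker or cloning-junction sequence, and then the CRM1 open reading frame. CRM1 (also called XPO1 or KAP124) encodes the exportin that recognises leucine-rich nuclear export signals. The insert was introduced by restriction cloning, although the cloning sites are not recorded. The small lacZα, lacI, bom, RMD1 and hypothetical-protein annotations appear to be backbone remnants with no functional role.

When the plasmid is co-expressed with activation-domain "prey" fusions in a GAL4-responsive reporter strain, binding of a prey to Crm1 reconstitutes a transcriptional activator and switches on the reporters. The associated work concerns Crm1-dependent nuclear shuttling of Swi6 and MBF transcriptional activation, which suggests the construct was used to test Crm1 interactions with candidate export cargoes.
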