Addgene plasmid #185133: KBB486
Purpose: Full length CRM1 fused to binding domain of two-hybrid plasmid
Depositing lab: Ken Belanger. Depositing organization: Colgate University. Publication: Exportin Crm1 is important for Swi6 nuclear shuttling and MBF transcription activation in Saccharomyces cerevisiae. Belanger KD, Yewdell WT, Barber MF, Russo AN, Pettit MA, Damuth EK, Hussain N, Geier SJ, Belanger KG. BMC Mol Cell Biol. 2022 Feb 21;23(1):10. doi: 10.1186/s12860-022-00409-6. PubMed 35189816.
Backbone
  Vector backbone: pOBD2
  Vector type: Yeast Expression
  Selectable markers: TRP1
Growth in bacteria
  Bacterial resistance: Ampicillin, 100 μg/mL
  Growth temperature: 37°C
  Growth strain: DH5alpha
  Copy number: High Copy
Gene/Insert
  Gene/Insert name: CRM1
  Species: S. cerevisiae (budding yeast)
  Cloning method: Restriction Enzyme; 5′ cloning site unknown (unknown if destroyed)
Terms and licenses: Academic/Nonprofit Terms; Industry Terms: Not Available to Industry
How to cite: KBB486 was a gift from Ken Belanger (Addgene plasmid # 185133 ; http://n2t.net/addgene:185133 ; RRID:Addgene_185133)
